Addgene plasmid #141063: pENTR-R2-WPRE-pA-L4
Purpose: Mutisite Gateway mediated vector construction
Depositing lab: Hideyuki Okano. Depositing organization: Keio University. Publication: A versatile toolbox for knock-in gene targeting based on the Multisite Gateway technology. Yoshimatsu S, Sone T, Nakajima M, Sato T, Okochi R, Ishikawa M, Nakamura M, Sasaki E, Shiozawa S, Okano H. PLoS One. 2019 Aug 27;14(8):e0221164. doi: 10.1371/journal.pone.0221164. eCollection 2019. PubMed 31454364.
Backbone
  Vector backbone: pDONR
  Backbone manufacturer: Thermo Fisher Scientific
  Vector type: Mammalian Expression
Growth in bacteria
  Bacterial resistance: Kanamycin, 50 μg/mL
  Growth temperature: 37°C
  Growth strain: DH5alpha
  Copy number: High Copy
Gene/Insert
  Gene/Insert name: WPRE
  Species: Woodchuck hepatitis virus
  Cloning method: Restriction Enzyme; 5′ cloning site Unknown (unknown if destroyed)
Terms and licenses: Academic/Nonprofit Terms; Industry Terms: Not Available to Industry
How to cite: pENTR-R2-WPRE-pA-L4 was a gift from Hideyuki Okano (Addgene plasmid # 141063 ; http://n2t.net/addgene:141063 ; RRID:Addgene_141063)
