[The description below was written by a language model from this plasmid's Addgene catalogue record and pLannotate feature annotations shown in this document.]
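Description:
pENTR-R2-WPRE-pA-L4 is a small (about 3.3 kb) MultiSite Gateway entry clone built on a pDONR backbone. It is a building block for assembling larger mammalian expression or gene-targeting vectors, not an expression plasmid in its own right. It is maintained in E. coli through a high-copy ColE1/pUC-type origin and selected with kanamycin via an aminoglycoside phosphotransferase (KanR) gene. The rrnB T1 and T2 terminators typical of pDONR-derived backbones sit near the cloning region, where they limit read-through transcription from the backbone into the insert. Short lacZα and lacI fragments are also annotated and appear to be non-functional backbone remnants.

The payload is a 3′ regulatory module flanked by an attR2 site on one side and an attL4 site on the other. It consists of the woodchuck hepatitis virus posttranscriptional regulatory element (WPRE) followed directly by an SV40 polyadenylation signal. WPRE is placed in the 3′ untranslated region of a transcript to enhance mRNA stability, export and expression, and the SV40 signal provides transcript cleavage and polyadenylation. The plasmid contains no promoter or coding sequence within the att-flanked cassette, so these must come from other entry clones.

In an LR Clonase reaction, the specific attR2/attL4 pairing dictates the position and orientation of this module relative to compatible entry clones and a destination vector, so that it follows the fragment joined at the attR2 side. According to the record, the plasmid belongs to a MultiSite Gateway toolbox for modular vector construction, including knock-in gene-targeting constructs.
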