Features (pLannotate 1.2.2; 10 found; start..end, strand, type, name):
     22..58      -  CDS            lacZα (fragment): LacZα fragment of β-galactosidase; lacZ fragment
    129..253     -  protein_bind   attR2: mutant version of attR; recombination site for the Gateway® LR reaction LR Clonase™
    276..864     +  misc_feature   WPRE: woodchuck hepatitis virus posttranscriptional regulatory element
    883..1017    +  polyA_signal   SV40 poly(A) signal: SV40 polyadenylation signal
   1028..1123    -  protein_bind   attL4: mutant version of attL; recombination site for the Gateway® LR reaction LR Clonase™
   1247..2056    +  CDS            KanR: aminoglycoside phosphotransferase; aph(3')-Ia; confers resistance to kanamycin in bacteria or G418 (Geneticin®) in eukaryotes
   2199..2787    +  rep_origin     ori: high-copy-number ColE1/pMB1/pBR322/pUC origin of replication
   2970..3062    +  CDS            lacI (fragment): lac repressor; lacI; The lac repressor binds to the lac operator to inhibit transcription in E. coli. This inhibition can be relieved by adding lactose or isopropyl-β-D-thiogalactopyranoside (IPTG).
   3117..3144    -  terminator     rrnB T2 terminator: transcription terminator T2 from the E. coli rrnB gene
   3276..3319    +  terminator     rrnB T1 terminator: Escherichia coli rrnB; transcription terminator T1 from the E. coli rrnB gene
>Addgene plasmid #141063 | pENTR-R2-WPRE-pA-L4 | addgene full sequence | sequence record 304880 | Addgene NGS Result
CGCGTTAACGCTAGCATGGATGTTTTCCCAGTCACGACGTTGTAAAACGACGGCCAGTCTTAAGCTCGGG
CCCTGCAGCTCTAGAGCTCGAATTCTACAGGTCACTAATACCATCTAAGTAGTTGGTTCATAGTGACTGC
ATATGTTGTGTTTTACAGTATTATGTAGTCTGTTTTTTATGCAAAATCTAATTTAATATATTGATATTTA
TATCATTTTACGTTTCTCGTTCAACTTTCTTGTACAAAGTGGTCTAGAGAATTCGGTCATATGATAATCA
ACCTCTGGATTACAAAATTTGTGAAAGATTGACTGGTATTCTTAACTATGTTGCTCCTTTTACGCTATGT
GGATACGCTGCTTTAATGCCTTTGTATCATGCTATTGCTTCCCGTATGGCTTTCATTTTCTCCTCCTTGT
ATAAATCCTGGTTGCTGTCTCTTTATGAGGAGTTGTGGCCCGTTGTCAGGCAACGTGGCGTGGTGTGCAC
TGTGTTTGCTGACGCAACCCCCACTGGTTGGGGCATTGCCACCACCTGTCAGCTCCTTTCCGGGACTTTC
GCTTTCCCCCTCCCTATTGCCACGGCGGAACTCATCGCCGCCTGCCTTGCCCGCTGCTGGACAGGGGCTC
GGCTGTTGGGCACTGACAATTCCGTGGTGTTGTCGGGGAAGCTGACGTCCTTTCCATGGCTGCTCGCCTG
TGTTGCCACCTGGATTCTGCGCGGGACGTCCTTCTGCTACGTCCCTTCGGCCCTCAATCCAGCGGACCTT
CCTTCCCGCGGCCTGCTGCCGGCTCTGCGGCCTCTTCCGCGTCTTCGCCTTCGCCCTCAGACGAGTCGGA
TCTCCCTTTGGGCCGCCTCCCCGCATCGGTAAATTCAGATCTAACTTGTTTATTGCAGCTTATAATGGTT
ACAAATAAAGCAATAGCATCACAAATTTCACAAATAAAGCATTTTTTTCACTGCATTCTAGTTGTGGTTT
GTCCAAACTCATCAATGTATCTTATCATGTCTGGATCCTCGAGTTAACAACTTTTCTATACAAAGTTGGC
ATTATAAGAAAGCATTGCTTATCAATTTGTTGCAACGAACAGGTCACTATCAGTCAAAATAAAATCATTA
TTTGCCATCCAGCTGCAGCTCTGGCCCGTGTCTCAAAATCTCTGATGTTACATTGCACAAGATAAAAATA
TATCATCATGAACAATAAAACTGTCTGCTTACATAAACAGTAATACAAGGGGTGTTATGAGCCATATTCA
ACGGGAAACGTCGAGGCCGCGATTAAATTCCAACATGGATGCTGATTTATATGGGTATAAATGGGCTCGC
GATAATGTCGGGCAATCAGGTGCGACAATCTATCGCTTGTATGGGAAGCCCGATGCGCCAGAGTTGTTTC
TGAAACATGGCAAAGGTAGCGTTGCCAATGATGTTACAGATGAGATGGTCAGACTAAACTGGCTGACGGA
ATTTATGCCTCTTCCGACCATCAAGCATTTTATCCGTACTCCTGATGATGCATGGTTACTCACCACTGCG
ATCCCCGGAAAAACAGCATTCCAGGTATTAGAAGAATATCCTGATTCAGGTGAAAATATTGTTGATGCGC
TGGCAGTGTTCCTGCGCCGGTTGCATTCGATTCCTGTTTGTAATTGTCCTTTTAACAGCGATCGCGTATT
TCGTCTCGCTCAGGCGCAATCACGAATGAATAACGGTTTGGTTGATGCGAGTGATTTTGATGACGAGCGT
AATGGCTGGCCTGTTGAACAAGTCTGGAAAGAAATGCATAAACTTTTGCCATTCTCACCGGATTCAGTCG
TCACTCATGGTGATTTCTCACTTGATAACCTTATTTTTGACGAGGGGAAATTAATAGGTTGTATTGATGT
TGGACGAGTCGGAATCGCAGACCGATACCAGGATCTTGCCATCCTATGGAACTGCCTCGGTGAGTTTTCT
CCTTCATTACAGAAACGGCTTTTTCAAAAATATGGTATTGATAATCCTGATATGAATAAATTGCAGTTTC
ATTTGATGCTCGATGAGTTTTTCTAATCAGAATTGGTTAATTGGTTGTAACACTGGCAGAGCATTACGCT
GACTTGACGGGACGGCGCAAGCTCATGACCAAAATCCCTTAACGTGAGTTTTCGTTCCACTGAGCGTCAG
ACCCCGTAGAAAAGATCAAAGGATCTTCTTGAGATCCTTTTTTTCTGCGCGTAATCTGCTGCTTGCAAAC
AAAAAAACCACCGCTACCAGCGGTGGTTTGTTTGCCGGATCAAGAGCTACCAACTCTTTTTCCGAAGGTA
ACTGGCTTCAGCAGAGCGCAGATACCAAATACTGTTCTTCTAGTGTAGCCGTAGTTAGGCCACCACTTCA
AGAACTCTGTAGCACCGCCTACATACCTCGCTCTGCTAATCCTGTTACCAGTGGCTGCTGCCAGTGGCGA
TAAGTCGTGTCTTACCGGGTTGGACTCAAGACGATAGTTACCGGATAAGGCGCAGCGGTCGGGCTGAACG
GGGGGTTCGTGCACACAGCCCAGCTTGGAGCGAACGACCTACACCGAACTGAGATACCTACAGCGTGAGC
TATGAGAAAGCGCCACGCTTCCCGAAGGGAGAAAGGCGGACAGGTATCCGGTAAGCGGCAGGGTCGGAAC
AGGAGAGCGCACGAGGGAGCTTCCAGGGGGAAACGCCTGGTATCTTTATAGTCCTGTCGGGTTTCGCCAC
CTCTGACTTGAGCGTCGATTTTTGTGATGCTCGTCAGGGGGGCGGAGCCTATGGAAAAACGCCAGCAACG
CGGCCTTTTTACGGTTCCTGGCCTTTTGCTGGCCTTTTGCTCACATGTTCTTTCCTGCGTTATCCCCTGA
TTCTGTGGATAACCGTATTACCGCCTTTGAGTGAGCTGATACCGCTCGCCGCAGCCGAACGACCGAGCGC
AGCGAGTCAGTGAGCGAGGAAGCGGAAGAGCGCCCAATACGCAAACCGCCTCTCCCCGCGCGTTGGCCGA
TTCATTAATGCAGCTGGCACGACAGGTTTCCCGACTGGAAAGCGGGCAGTGAGCGCAACGCAATTAATAC
GCGTACCGCTAGCCAGGAAGAGTTTGTAGAAACGCAAAAAGGCCATCCGTCAGGATGGCCTTCTGCTTAG
TTTGATGCCTGGCAGTTTATGGCGGGCGTCCTGCCCGCCACCCTCCGGGCCGTTGCTTCACAACGTTCAA
ATCCGCTCCCGGCGGATTTGTCCTACTCAGGAGAGCGTTCACCGACAAACAACAGATAAAACGAAAGGCC
CAGTCTTCCGACTGAGCCTTTCGTTTTATTTGATGCCTGGCAGTTCCCTACTCT
